LOCUS       Exported 427 bp ds-DNA linear SYN 14-JUN-2021
DEFINITION  PconNoHindM2:glgC::gfp, PconNoHind:RBS(st3):tetR .
ACCESSION   .
VERSION     .
KEYWORDS    pHL1757
SOURCE      synthetic DNA construct
  ORGANISM  synthetic DNA construct
REFERENCE   1 (bases 1 to 427)
  AUTHORS   Adamson DN, Lim HN
  TITLE     Rapid and robust signaling in the CsrA cascade via RNA-protein
            interactions and feedback regulation.
  JOURNAL   Proc Natl Acad Sci U S A. 2013 Aug 6;110(32):13120-5. doi:
            10.1073/pnas.1308476110. Epub 2013 Jul 22.
  PUBMED    23878244
REFERENCE   2 (bases 1 to 427)
  AUTHORS   .
  TITLE     Direct Submission
  JOURNAL   Exported Jun 14, 2021 from SnapGene Server 1.1.58
            http://www.snapgene.com
FEATURES             Location/Qualifiers
     source          1..427
                     /organism="synthetic DNA construct"
                     /mol_type="other DNA"
     primer_bind     complement(58..75)
                     /label=pBAD Reverse
                     /note="For vectors with E. coli araBAD promoter, reverse
                     primer"
     terminator      228..314
                     /gene="Escherichia coli rrnB"
                     /label=rrnB T1 terminator
                     /note="transcription terminator T1 from the E. coli rrnB
                     gene"
ORIGIN
        1 gagctctaca aataaaagct agcttggctg ttttggcgga tgagagaaga ttttcagcct
       61 gatacagatt aaatcagaac gcagaagcgg tctgataaaa cagaatttgc ctggcggcag
      121 tagcgcggtg gtcccacctg accccatgcc gaactcagaa gtgaaacgcc gtagcgccga
      181 tggtagtgtg gggtctcccc atgcgagagt agggaactgc caggcatcaa ataaaacgaa
      241 aggctcagtc gaaagactgg gcctttcgtt ttatctgttg tttgtcggtg aacgctctcc
      301 tgagtaggac aaatccgccg ggagcggatt tgaacgttgc gaagcaacgg cccggagggt
      361 ggcgggcagg acgcccgcca taaactgcca ggcatcaaat taagcagaag gccatcctga
      421 cggatgg
//
