>Addgene plasmid #53037 | pHL1757 | addgene partial sequence | sequence record 83845 | GFP-R 5'-CCATCTAATTCAACAAGAATTGGGACAAC-3'
TTTACGCATGCTAACCATGACTAACTCCTTTTTTATCATCTCTGGAACACACACAATCCGTGTGCAGGTC
CCTGCCAGAGTCGACCTGTGTGGAATCCATCATAACCGCCAAGCATAAAAATGTAAACAACGACGGTGCT
CGAGACGTCAGGTGGCACTTTTCGGGGAAATGTGCGCGGAACCCCTATTTGTTTATTTTTCTAAATACAT
TCAAATATGTATCCGCTCATGAGACAATAACCCTGATAAATGCTTCAATAATATTGAAAAAGGAAGAGTA
TGAGTATTCAACATTTCCGTGTCGCCCTTATTCCCTTTTTTGCGGCATTTTGCCTTCCTGTTTTTGCTCA
CCCAGAAACGCTGGTGAAAGTAAAAGATGCTGAAGATCAGTTGGGTGCACGAGTGGGTTACATCGAACTG
GATCTCAACAGCGGTAAGATCCTTGAGAGTTTTCGCCCCGAAGAACGTTTTCCAATGATGAGCACTTTTA
AAGTTCTGCTATGTGGCGCGGTATTATCCCGTATTGACGCCGGGCAAGAGCAACTCGGTCGCCGCATACA
CTATTCTCAGAATGACTTGGTTGAGTACTCACCAGTCACAGAAAAGCATCTTACGGATGGCATGACAGTA
AGAGAATTATGCAGTGCTGCCATAACCATGAGTGATAACACTGCGGCCAACTTACTTCTGACAACGATCG
GAGGACCGAAGGAGCTAACCGCTTTTTTGCACAACATGGGGGATCATGTAACTCGCCTTGATCGTTGGGA
ACCGGAGCTGAATGAAGCCATACCAAACGACGAGCGTGACACCACGATGCCTGTAGCAATGGCAACAACG
TTGCGC
