>Addgene plasmid #53037 | pHL1757 | addgene partial sequence | sequence record 83993 | AspTerm 5'-ACTGCTCACAAGAAAAAAGGCACG-3'
ATTTGTACTACCCTGTACGATTAAAGCTTAAGACCCACTTTCACATTTAAGTTGTTTTTCTAATCCGCAT
ATGATCAATTCAAGGCCGAATAAGAAGGCTGGCTCTGCACCTTGGTGATCAAATAATTCGATAGCTTGTC
GTAATAATGGCGGCATACTATCAGTAGTAGGTGTTTCCCTTTCTTCTTTAGCGACTTGATGCTCTTGATC
TTCCAATACGCAACCTAAAGTAAAATGCCCCACAGCGCTGAGTGCATATAATGCATTCTCTAGTGAAAAA
CCTTGTTGGCATAAAAAGGCTAATTGATTTTCGAGAGTTTCATACTGTTTTTCTGTAGGCCGTGTACCTA
AATGTACTTTTGCTCCATCGCGATGACTTAGTAAAGCACATCTAAAACTTTTAGCGTTATTACGTAAAAA
ATCTTGCCAGCTTTCCCCTTCTAAAGGGCAAAAGTGAGTATGGTGCCTATCTAACATCTCAATGGCTAAG
GCGTCGAGCAAAGCCCGCTTATTTTTTACATGCCAATACAATGTAGGCTGCTCTACACCTAGCTTCTGGG
CGAGTTTACGGGTTGTTAAACCTTCGATTCCGACCTCATTAAGCAGCTCTAATGCGCTGTTAATCACTTT
ACTTTTATCTAATCTAGACATTTTCCTCCTTACCCGGGTGTGTGGAATCCATTATAACCGCCAAGCATAA
AAATGTCAACAACGACGGTGCTCGAGGATCCTGAGCGGATACATATTTGAATGTATTTAGAAAAATAAAC
AAAAGAGTTTGTAGAAACGCAAAAAGGCCATCCGTCAGGATGGCCTTCTGCTTAATTTGATGCCTGGCAG
TTTATGGCGGGCGTCCTGCCCGCCACCCTCCGGGCCGTTGCTTC
