[The description below was written by a language model from this plasmid's Addgene catalogue record and the feature table of its GenBank file.]
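Description:
pHL1757 is a high-copy bacterial expression and synthetic-biology plasmid for use in E. coli, selected with ampicillin. Its backbone is a lab-built vector recorded only as "unknown", so the origin of replication and the overall architecture are not stated.

The plasmid carries two constitutively expressed cassettes. In the first, the PconNoHindM2 promoter drives a fusion in which the leader of the E. coli glgC transcript is placed upstream of GFP. According to the depositor, PconNoHindM2 differs from PconNoHind only by a substitution in the −10 element that modestly raises transcription. The glgC leader is a well-known binding target of the post-transcriptional regulator CsrA, which represses translation from it, so GFP fluorescence serves as a readout of CsrA activity on the leader rather than of promoter activity. In the second cassette, the parental PconNoHind promoter expresses the Tet repressor TetR through a defined ribosome binding site designated RBS(st3). Supplying TetR would allow inducible control of a tetO-regulated promoter located elsewhere in the cell, although the record does not say which component it controls.

The associated study concerns signalling dynamics and feedback in the CsrA cascade, which fits use of this plasmid as a reporter for that system. The available sequence record is only a 427 bp fragment. It annotates an rrnB T1 transcription terminator and a pBAD reverse primer site, and it covers none of the promoters, coding regions, resistance gene or origin, so these cannot be checked against sequence.
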