Addgene plasmid #53037: pHL1757
Purpose: PconNoHindM2:glgC::gfp, PconNoHind:RBS(st3):tetR
Depositing lab: Han Lim. Depositing organization: University of California, Berkeley. Publication: Rapid and robust signaling in the CsrA cascade via RNA-protein interactions and feedback regulation. Adamson DN, Lim HN. Proc Natl Acad Sci U S A. 2013 Aug 6;110(32):13120-5. doi: 10.1073/pnas.1308476110. Epub 2013 Jul 22. PubMed 23878244.
Backbone
  Vector backbone: unknown
  Backbone manufacturer: Lim lab
  Vector type: Bacterial Expression, Synthetic Biology
Growth in bacteria
  Bacterial resistance: Ampicillin, 100 μg/mL
  Growth temperature: 37°C
  Growth strain: DH5alpha
  Copy number: High Copy
Gene/Insert 1
  Gene/Insert name: GFP
  Species: E.coli
  Promoter: PconNoHindM2
  Tag / fusion protein: glgC leader (N terminal on insert)
  Cloning method: Unknown
  Sequencing primers: 5′ unknown; 3′ GFP-R
Gene/Insert 2
  Gene/Insert name: tetR
  Promoter: pConNoHind
  Tag / fusion protein: RBS(st3) (N terminal on insert)
  Cloning method: Unknown
  Sequencing primers: 5′ unknown; 3′ AspTerm
Terms and licenses: Academic/Nonprofit Terms; Industry Terms: Not Available to Industry
Depositor comments: The PconNoHindM2 promoter is the same as PconNoHind except for a substitution mutation at the −10 site that modestly increases transcription.
How to cite: pHL1757 was a gift from Han Lim (Addgene plasmid # 53037 ; http://n2t.net/addgene:53037 ; RRID:Addgene_53037)
